>Addgene plasmid #209677 | MAC_N_COMMD4 | addgene full sequence | sequence record 441677 | Addgene NGS Result
GACATTGATTATTGACTAGTTATTAATAGTAATCAATTACGGGGTCATTAGTTCATAGCCCATATATGGA
GTTCCGCGTTACATAACTTACGGTAAATGGCCCGCCTGGCTGACCGCCCAACGACCCCCGCCCATTGACG
TCAATAATGACGTATGTTCCCATAGTAACGCCAATAGGGACTTTCCATTGACGTCAATGGGTGGAGTATT
TACGGTAAACTGCCCACTTGGCAGTACATCAAGTGTATCATATGCCAAGTACGCCCCCTATTGACGTCAA
TGACGGTAAATGGCCCGCCTGGCATTATGCCCAGTACATGACCTTATGGGACTTTCCTACTTGGCAGTAC
ATCTACGTATTAGTCATCGCTATTACCATGGTGATGCGGTTTTGGCAGTACATCAATGGGCGTGGATAGC
GGTTTGACTCACGGGGATTTCCAAGTCTCCACCCCATTGACGTCAATGGGAGTTTGTTTTGGCACCAAAA
TCAACGGGACTTTCCAAAATGTCGTAACAACTCCGCCCCATTGACGCAAATGGGCGGTAGGCGTGTACGG
TGGGAGGTCTATATAAGCAGAGCTCTCCCTATCAGTGATAGAGATCTCCCTATCAGTGATAGAGATCGTC
GACGAGCTCGTTTAGTGAACCGTCAGATCGCCTGGAGACGCCATCCACGCTGTTTTGACCTCCATAGAAG
ACACCGGGACCGATCCAGCCTCCGGACTCTAGCGTTTAAACTTAAGCTTGGTACCGAGCTCGGATCCACT
AGTCCAGTGTGGTGGAATTCTGCAGATATCCAGCACAGTGGCGGCCGCTCGAGACCATGAAGGACAACAC
CGTGCCCCTGAAGCTGATCGCCCTGCTGGCCAACGGCGAGTTCCACTCTGGCGAGCAGCTGGGCGAGACA
CTGGGCATGAGCAGAGCCGCCATCAACAAGCACATCCAGACCCTGCGGGACTGGGGCGTGGACGTGTTCA
CAGTGCCCGGCAAGGGCTACAGCCTGCCCGAGCCCATCCAGCTGCTGAACGCCAAGCAGATCCTGGGCCA
GCTGGATGGCGGATCTGTGGCCGTGCTGCCCGTGATCGACAGCACCAACCAGTATCTGCTCGACCGGATC
GGCGAGCTGAAGTCCGGCGACGCCTGTATCGCCGAGTACCAGCAGGCCGGCAGAGGCGGCAGGGGCAGAA
AGTGGTTCAGCCCCTTCGGCGCCAACCTGTACCTGAGCATGTTCTGGAGACTGGAACAGGGCCCAGCCGC
CGCTATTGGCCTGAGCCTGGTCATCGGCATCGTGATGGCCGAGGTGCTGCGGAAGCTGGGCGCCGACAAA
GTGCGCGTGAAGTGGCCCAACGACCTGTATCTGCAGGACCGGAAGCTGGCCGGCATCCTGGTGGAACTGA
CCGGCAAAACAGGCGACGCCGCCCAGATCGTGATCGGCGCTGGCATCAACATGGCCATGCGGCGGGTGGA
AGAGAGCGTGGTCAACCAGGGCTGGATCACCCTGCAGGAAGCCGGCATCAACCTGGACCGGAACACCCTG
GCCGCCATGCTGATCAGAGAGCTGAGAGCCGCCCTGGAACTGTTCGAGCAGGAAGGCCTGGCCCCCTACC
TGAGCAGATGGGAGAAGCTGGACAACTTCATCAACCGGCCCGTGAAACTGATCATCGGCGACAAAGAGAT
CTTCGGCATCAGCCGGGGCATCGACAAGCAGGGGGCCCTGCTCCTGGAACAGGACGGCATCATCAAGCCC
TGGATGGGCGGCGAGATCAGCCTGCGGAGCGCCGAGAAGTACCCATACGATGTTCCTGACTATGCCGGTA
CCGAGCTCGGATCCACCATGGCTAGCTGGAGCCACCCGCAGTTCGAGAAAGGTGGAGGTTCCGGAGGTGG
ATCGGGAGGTGGATCGTGGAGCCACCCGCAGTTCGAAAAAGCGGCCGATATCACAAGTTTGTACAAAAAA
GTTGGCACCATGAGGTTCCGGTTCTGTGGTGATCTGGACTGT
[333 nt withheld, positions 2003-2335]
GTCTGCAGCCTACGCATGAATAGGTTGGCAGGTGTGGGCTGGCGGGTGGACTACACCCTGAGCTCCAGCC
TGCTGCAATCCGTGGAAGAGCCCATGGTGCACCTGCGGCTGGAGGTGGCAGCTGCCCCAGGGACCCCAGC
CCAGCCTGTTGCCATGTCCCTCTCAGCAGACAAGTTCCAGGTCCTCCTGGCAGAACTGAAGCAGGCCCAG
ACCCTGATGAGCTCCCTGGGCTTGCCAACTTTCTTGTACAAAGTGGTGACGTAAGCTAGGGGCCCGTTTA
AACCCGCTGATCAGCCTCGACTGTGCCTTCTAGTTGCCAGCCATCTGTTGTTTGCCCCTCCCCCGTGCCT
TCCTTGACCCTGGAAGGTGCCACTCCCACTGTCCTTTCCTAATAAAATGAGGAAATTGCATCGCATTGTC
TGAGTAGGTGTCATTCTATTCTGGGGGGTGGGGTGGGGCAGGACAGCAAGGGGGAGGATTGGGAAGACAA
TAGCAGGCATGCTGGGGATGCGGTGGGCTCTATGGCTTCTGAGGCGGAAAGAACCAGCTGGGGCTCTAGG
GGGTATCCCC
[124 nt withheld, positions 2906-3029]
C
[91 nt withheld, positions 3031-3121]
AGGGTGATGGTTCACGTACCTAGAAGTTCCTATTCCGAAGTTCCTATTCTCTAGAAAGTATAGGAACTTC
CTTGGCCAAAAAGCCTGAACTCACCGCGACGTCTGTCGAGAAGTTTCTGATCGAAAAGTTCGACAGCGTC
TCCGACCTGATGCAGCTCTCGGAGGGCGAAGAATCTCGTGCTTTCAGCTTCGATGTAGGAGGGCGTGGAT
ATGTCCTGCGGGTAAATAGCTGCGCCGATGGTTTCTACAAAGATCGTTATGTTTATCGGCACTTTGCATC
GGCCGCGCTCCCGATTCCGGAAGTGCTTGACATTGGGGAATTCAGCGAGAGCCTGACCTATTGCATCTCC
CGCCGTGCACAGGGTGTCACGTTGCAAGACCTGCCTGAAACCGAACTGCCCGCTGTTCTGCAGCCGGTCG
CGGAGGCCATGGATGCGATCGCTGCGGCCGATCTTAGCCAGACGAGCGGGTTCGGCCCATTCGGACCGCA
AGGAATCGGTCAATACACTACATGGCGTGATTTCATATGCGCGATTGCTGATCCCCATGTGTATCACTGG
CAAACTGTGATGGACGACACCGTCAGTGCGTCCGTCGCGCAGGCTCTCGATGAGCTGATGCTTTGGGCCG
AGGACTGCCCCGAAGTCCGGCACCTCGTGCACGCGGATTTCGGCTCCAACAATGTCCTGACGGACAATGG
CCGCATAACAGCGGTCATTGACTGGAGCGAGGCGATGTTCGGGGATTCCCAATACGAGGTCGCCAACATC
TTCTTCTGGAGGCCGTGGTTGGCTTGTATGGAGCAGCAGACGCGCTACTTCGAGCGGAGGCATCCGGAGC
TTGCAGGATCGCCGCGGCTCCGGGCGTATATGCTCCGCATTGGTCTTGACCAACTCTATCAGAGCTTGGT
TGACGGCAATTTCGATGATGCAGCTTGGGCGCAGGGTCGATGCGACGCAATCGTCCGATCCGGAGCCGGG
ACTGTCGGGCGTACACAAATCGCCCGCAGAAGCGCGGCCGTCTGGACCGATGGCTGTGTAGAAGTACTCG
CCGATAGTGGAAACCGACGCCCCAGCACTCGTCCGAGGGCAAAGGAATAGCACGTACTACGAGATTTCGA
TTCCACCGCCGCCTTCTATGAAAGGTTGGGCTTCGGAATCGTTTTCCGGGACGCCGGCTGGATGATCCTC
CAGCGCGGGGATCTCATGCTGGAGTTCTTCGCCCACCCCAACTTGTTTATTGCAGCTTATAATGGTTACA
AATAAAGCAATAGCATCACAAATTTCACAAATAAAGCATTTTTTTCACTGCATTCTAGTTGTGGTTTGTC
CAAACTCATCAATGTATCTTATCATGTCTGTATACCGTCGACCTCTAGCTAGAGCTTGGCGTAATCATGG
TCATAGCTGTTTCCTGTGTGAAATTGTTATCCGCTCACAATTCCACACAACATACGAGCCGGAAGCATAA
AGTGTAAAGCCTGGGGTGCCTAATGAGTGAGCTAACTCACATTAATTGCGTTGCGCTCACTGCCCGCTTT
CCAGTCGGGAAACCTGTCGTGCCAGCTGCATTAATGAATCGGCCAACGCGCGGGGAGAGGCGGTTTGCGT
ATTGGGCGCTCTTCCGCTTCCTCGCTCACTGACTCGCTGCGCTCGGTCGTTCGGCTGCGGCGAGCGGTAT
CAGCTCACTCAAAGGCGGTAATACGGTTATCCACAGAATCAGGGGATAACGCAGGAAAGAACATGTGAGC
AAAAGGCCAGCAAAAGGCCAGGAACCGTAAAAAGGCCGCGTTGCTGGCGTTTTTCCATAGGCTCCGCCCC
CCTGACGAGCATCACAAAAATCGACGCTCAAGTCAGAGGTGGCGAAACCCGACAGGACTATAAAGATACC
AGGCGTTTCCCCCTGGAAGCTCCCTCGTGCGCTCTCCTGTTCCGACCCTGCCGCTTACCGGATACCTGTC
CGCCTTTCTCCCTTCGGGAAGCGTGGCGCTTTCTCATAGCTCACGCTGTAGGTATCTCAGTTCGGTGTAG
GTCGTTCGCTCCAAGCTGGGCTGTGTGCACGAACCCCCCGTTCAGCCCGACCGCTGCGCCTTATCCGGTA
ACTATCGTCTTGAGTCCAACCCGGTAAGACACGACTTATCGCCACTGGCAGCAGCCACTGGTAACAGGAT
TAGCAGAGCGAGGTATGTAGGCGGTGCTACAGAGTTCTTGAAGTGGTGGCCTAACTACGGCTACACTAGA
AGAACAGTATTTGGTATCTGCGCTCTGCTGAAGCCAGTTACCTTCGGAAAAAGAGTTGGTAGCTCTTGAT
CCGGCAAACAAACCACCGCTGGTAGCGGTGGTTTTTTTGTTTGCAAGCAGCAGATTACGCGCAGAAAAAA
AGGATCTCAAGAAGATCCTTTGATCTTTTCTACGGGGTCTGACGCTCAGTGGAACGAAAACTCACGTTAA
GGGATTTTGGTCATGAGATTATCAAAAAGGATCTTCACCTAGATCCTTTTAAATTAAAAATGAAGTTTTA
AATCAATCTAAAGTATATATGAGTAAACTTGGTCTGACAGTTACCAATGCTTAATCAGTGAGGCACCTAT
CTCAGCGATCTGTCTATTTCGTTCATCCATAGTTGCCTGACTCCCCGTCGTGTAGATAACTACGATACGG
GAGGGCTTACCATCTGGCCCCAGTGCTGCAATGATACCGCGAGACCCACGCTCACCGGCTCCAGATTTAT
CAGCAATAAACCAGCCAGCCGGAAGGGCCGAGCGCAGAAGTGGTCCTGCAACTTTATCCGCCTCCATCCA
GTCTATTAATTGTTGCCGGGAAGCTAGAGTAAGTAGTTCGCCAGTTAATAGTTTGCGCAACGTTGTTGCC
ATTGCTACAGGCATCGTGGTGTCACGCTCGTCGTTTGGTATGGCTTCATTCAGCTCCGGTTCCCAACGAT
CAAGGCGAGTTACATGATCCCCCATGTTGTGCAAAAAAGCGGTTAGCTCCTTCGGTCCTCCGATCGTTGT
CAGAAGTAAGTTGGCCGCAGTGTTATCACTCATGGTTATGGCAGCACTGCATAATTCTCTTACTGTCATG
CCATCCGTAAGATGCTTTTCTGTGACTGGTGAGTACTCAACCAAGTCATTCTGAGAATAGTGTATGCGGC
GACCGAGTTGCTCTTGCCCGGCGTCAATACGGGATAATACCGCGCCACATAGCAGAACTTTAAAAGTGCT
CATCATTGGAAAACGTTCTTCGGGGCGAAAACTCTCAAGGATCTTACCGCTGTTGAGATCCAGTTCGATG
TAACCCACTCGTGCACCCAACTGATCTTCAGCATCTTTTACTTTCACCAGCGTTTCTGGGTGAGCAAAAA
CAGGAAGGCAAAATGCCGCAAAAAAGGGAATAAGGGCGACACGGAAATGTTGAATACTCATACTCTTCCT
TTTTCAATATTATTGAAGCATTTATCAGGGTTATTGTCTCATGAGCGGATACATATTTGAATGTATTTAG
AAAAATAAACAAATAGGGGTTCCGCGCACATTTCCCCGAAAAGTGCCACCTGACGTCGACGGATCGGGAG
ATCTCCCGATCCCCTATGGTGCACTCTCAGTACAATCTGCTCTGATGCCGCATAGTTAAGCCAGTATCTG
CTCCCTGCTTGTGTGTTGGAGGTCGCTGAGTAGTGCGCGAGCAAAATTTAAGCTACAACAAGGCAAGGCT
TGACCGACAATTGCATGAAGAATCTGCTTAGGGTTAGGCGTTTTGCGCTGCTTCGCGATGTACGGGCCAG
ATATACGCGTT
Features (pLannotate 1.2.2; 27 found; start..end, strand, type, name):
      1..380     +  enhancer       CMV enhancer: human cytomegalovirus immediate early enhancer
    381..584     +  promoter       CMV promoter: human cytomegalovirus (CMV) immediate early promoter
    586..605     +  promoter       PLtetO-1 promoter (fragment): modified phage lambda PL promoter with tet operator sites (Lutz and Bujard, 1997)
    607..626     +  promoter       PLtetO-1 promoter (fragment): modified phage lambda PL promoter with tet operator sites (Lutz and Bujard, 1997)
    634..667     +  promoter       TRE3GV promoter (fragment): 3rd-generation Tet-responsive promoter that can be activated by binding of Tet-On® 3G, optimized for retroviral and lentiviral vectors
    827..1789    +  CDS            birA: BIRA_ECOLI - Also known as bioR, dhbB. Experimental evidence at protein level: Swiss-Prot protein existence level 1. Acts both as a biotin--[acetyl-CoA-carboxylase] ligase and a biotin-operon repressor. In the presence of ATP, BirA activates biotin to form the BirA-biotinyl-5'-adenylate (BirA-bio-5'-AMP or holoBirA) complex. HoloBirA can either transfer the biotinyl moiety to the biotin carboxyl carrier protein (BCCP) subunit of acetyl-CoA carboxylase, or bind to the biotin operator site and inhibit transcription of the operon. From Escherichia coli (strain K12).
   1790..1815    +  CDS            3xHA (fragment): three tandem HA epitope tags
   1847..1866    +  CDS            Strep-Tag II (fragment): peptide that binds Strep-Tactin®, an engineered form of streptavidin
   1907..1929    +  CDS            Strep-Tag II (fragment): peptide that binds Strep-Tactin®, an engineered form of streptavidin
   1944..1961    +  protein_bind   attB1 (fragment): mutant version of attB; core recombination site for the Gateway® BP reaction BP Clonase™
   1970..2566    +  CDS            COMMD4 (sequence partly withheld): COMD4_HUMAN - Experimental evidence at protein level: Swiss-Prot protein existence level 1. May modulate activity of cullin-RING E3 ubiquitin ligase (CRL) complexes (PubMed:21778237). Down-regulates activation of NF- kappa-B. From Homo sapiens (Human).
   2574..2591    -  protein_bind   attB2 (fragment): mutant version of attB; core recombination site for the Gateway® BP reaction BP Clonase™
   2636..2860    +  polyA_signal   bGH poly(A) signal: bovine growth hormone polyadenylation signal
   2864..2885    +  promoter       SV40 promoter (fragment): SV40 enhancer and early promoter
   2906..3139    +  rep_origin     f1 ori (fragment) (sequence partly withheld): f1 bacteriophage origin of replication; arrow indicates direction of (+) strand synthesis
   3144..3191    +  protein_bind   FRT: FLP-mediated recombination occurs in the 8-bp core sequence TCTAGAAA (Turan and Bode, 2011). FLP recombinase from the Saccharomyces cerevisiae 2μ plasmid
   3199..4221    +  CDS            HygR: aminoglycoside phosphotransferase from E. coli; aph(4)-Ia; confers resistance to hygromycin
   4231..4356    +  CDS            ble (fragment): BLE_KLEPN - Experimental evidence at protein level: Swiss-Prot protein existence level 1. Binding protein with a strong affinity to the bleomycin family of antibiotics. Binds to CL990; an antimitotic-antibiotic compound. From Klebsiella pneumoniae.
   4351..4472    +  polyA_signal   SV40 poly(A) signal: SV40 polyadenylation signal
   4545..4561    -  protein_bind   lac operator: The lac repressor binds to the lac operator to inhibit transcription in E. coli. This inhibition can be relieved by adding lactose or isopropyl-β-D-thiogalactopyranoside (IPTG). lac repressor encoded by lacI
   4569..4599    -  promoter       lac promoter: promoter for the E. coli lac operon
   4614..4635    -  protein_bind   CAP binding site: CAP binding activates transcription in the presence of cAMP. E. coli catabolite activator protein
   4648..4740    -  CDS            lacI (fragment): lac repressor; lacI; The lac repressor binds to the lac operator to inhibit transcription in E. coli. This inhibition can be relieved by adding lactose or isopropyl-β-D-thiogalactopyranoside (IPTG).
   4923..5511    -  rep_origin     ori: high-copy-number ColE1/pMB1/pBR322/pUC origin of replication
   5682..6542    -  CDS            AmpR: β-lactamase; bla; confers resistance to ampicillin, carbenicillin, and related antibiotics
   6543..6647    -  promoter       AmpR promoter: bla
   6706..6758    -  misc_feature   bom (fragment): basis of mobility region from pBR322
