[The description below was written by a language model from this plasmid's Addgene catalogue record and pLannotate feature annotations shown in this document.]
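Description:
MAC_N_COMMD4 is a 6.9 kb mammalian expression plasmid built on the MAC-tag-N Gateway destination backbone. It carries the roughly 600 bp human COMMD4 open reading frame, which derives from the Human ORFeome collection. In bacteria it replicates from a high-copy ColE1/pUC-type origin and is selected with ampicillin through the β-lactamase gene. Fragments of an f1 origin, lac regulatory elements and a pBR322 bom region are also annotated as backbone remnants.

Expression is driven by the CMV immediate-early enhancer and promoter. Short tet operator-like fragments lie directly downstream of the promoter, which suggests a tetracycline-regulatable CMV/TetO arrangement in cells that express the Tet repressor, although the record does not state this explicitly. The transcript encodes an N-terminal MAC-tag. The feature table resolves this tag into an E. coli BirA-derived biotin ligase coding sequence, an HA epitope fragment and two Strep-Tag II fragments. COMMD4 follows, flanked by the attB1 and attB2 scars left by Gateway recombination, and the unit ends with a bovine growth hormone polyadenylation signal. A separate FRT site sits immediately upstream of a hygromycin resistance gene that has no complete annotated promoter of its own and is followed by an SV40 poly(A) signal. This layout is typical of vectors designed for FLP-mediated integration into a genomic FRT landing site, where correct insertion activates hygromycin resistance and yields isogenic stable lines.

The tag combines Strep-based affinity handles with a biotin ligase. This allows both affinity purification and proximity biotinylation of the same bait, and fits the associated study of the structure and interactions of the human Commander complex, of which COMMD4 is a subunit.
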