Addgene plasmid #209677: MAC_N_COMMD4
Purpose: Expresses MAC-tagged COMMD4 in mammalian cells
Depositing lab: Markku Varjosalo. Depositing organization: University of Helsinki, Institute of Biotechnology. Publication: Structure and interactions of the endogenous human Commander complex. Laulumaa S, Kumpula EP, Huiskonen JT, Varjosalo M. Nat Struct Mol Biol. 2024 Jun;31(6):925-938. doi: 10.1038/s41594-024-01246-1. Epub 2024 Mar 8. PubMed 38459129.
Backbone
  Vector backbone: MAC-tag-N (#108078)
  Backbone manufacturer: Markku Varjosalo lab
  Backbone size w/o insert (bp): 6312
  Total vector size (bp): 6912
  Vector type: Mammalian Expression
Growth in bacteria
  Bacterial resistance: Ampicillin, 100 μg/mL
  Growth temperature: 37°C
  Growth strain: DH5alpha
  Copy number: High Copy
Gene/Insert
  Gene/Insert name: COMMD4
  Species: H. sapiens (human)
  Insert size (bp): 600
  GenBank ID: NM_017828
  Entrez Gene: COMMD4
  Tag / fusion protein: MAC-tag (N terminal on backbone)
  Cloning method: Gateway Cloning
  Sequencing primers: 5′ M13 uni (-21); 3′ M13 rev (-29)
Resource information
  A portion of this plasmid was derived from a plasmid made by: Human ORFeome collection
Terms and licenses: Academic/Nonprofit Terms; Industry Terms: Not Available to Industry
Depositor comments: Please visit https://doi.org/10.1101/2023.04.03.535349 for bioRxiv preprint.
How to cite: MAC_N_COMMD4 was a gift from Markku Varjosalo (Addgene plasmid # 209677 ; http://n2t.net/addgene:209677 ; RRID:Addgene_209677)
